>Addgene plasmid #122776 | pAC10053_pLX-DEST-IRES-Puro(1-119)-NpuDnaE(N) | depositor full sequence | sequence record 234276 | pAC10053_pLX-DEST-IRES-Puro(1-119)-NpuDnaE(N) sequence 10232 bps
CCCGGGGTTATTAATAGTAATCAATTACGGGGTCATTAGTTCATAGCCCATATATGGAGTTCCGCGTTAC
ATAACTTACGGTAAATGGCCCGCCTGGCTGACCGCCCAACGACCCCCGCCCATTGACGTCAATAATGACG
TATGTTCCCATAGTAACGCCAATAGGGACTTTCCATTGACGTCAATGGGTGGAGTATTTACGGTAAACTG
CCCACTTGGCAGTACATCAAGTGTATCATATGCCAAGTACGCCCCCTATTGACGTCAATGACGGTAAATG
GCCCGCCTGGCATTATGCCCAGTACATGACCTTATGGGACTTTCCTACTTGGCAGTACATCTACGTATTA
GTCATCGCTATTACCATGGTGATGCGGTTTTGGCAGTACATCAATGGGCGTGGATAGCGGTTTGACTCAC
GGGGATTTCCAAGTCTCCACCCCATTGACGTCAATGGGAGTTTGTTTTGGCACCAAAATCAACGGGACTT
TCCAAAATGTCGTAACAACTCCGCCCCATTGACGCAAATGGGCGGTAGGCGTGTACGGTGGGAGGTCTAT
ATAAGCAGAGCTCTCTGGCTAACTGTCGGGATCAACAAGTTTGTACAAAAAAGCTGAACGAGAAACGTAA
AATGATATAAATATCAATATATTAAATTAGATTTTGCATAAAAAACAGACTACATAATACTGTAAAACAC
AACATATCCAGTCACTATGGCGGCCGCATTAGGCACCCCAGGCTTTACACTTTATGCTTCCGGCTCGTAT
AATGTGTGGATTTTGAGTTAGGATCCGTCGAGATTTTCAGGAGCTAAGGAAGCTAAAATGGAGAAAAAAA
TCACTGGATATACCACCGTTGATATATCCCAATGGCATCGTAAAGAACATTTTGAGGCATTTCAGTCAGT
TGCTCAATGTACCTATAACCAGACCGTTCAGCTGGATATTACGGCCTTTTTAAAGACCGTAAAGAAAAAT
AAGCACAAGTTTTATCCGGCCTTTATTCACATTCTTGCCCGCCTGATGAATGCTCATCCGGAATTCCGTA
TGGCAATGAAAGACGGTGAGCTGGTGATATGGGATAGTGTTCACCCTTGTTACACCGTTTTCCATGAGCA
AACTGAAACGTTTTCATCGCTCTGGAGTGAATACCACGACGATTTCCGGCAGTTTCTACACATATATTCG
CAAGATGTGGCGTGTTACGGTGAAAACCTGGCCTATTTCCCTAAAGGGTTTATTGAGAATATGTTTTTCG
TCTCAGCCAATCCCTGGGTGAGTTTCACCAGTTTTGATTTAAACGTGGCCAATATGGACAACTTCTTCGC
CCCCGTTTTCACCATGGGCAAATATTATACGCAAGGCGACAAGGTGCTGATGCCGCTGGCGATTCAGGTT
CATCATGCCGTTTGTGATGGCTTCCATGTCGGCAGAATGCTTAATGAATTACAACAGTACTGCGATGAGT
GGCAGGGCGGGGCGTAAAGATCTGGATCCGGCTTACTAAAAGCCAGATAACAGTATGCGTATTTGCGCGC
TGATTTTTGCGGTATAAGAATATATACTGATATGTATACCCGAAGTATGTCAAAAAGAGGTATGCTATGA
AGCAGCGTATTACAGTGACAGTTGACAGCGACAGCTATCAGTTGCTCAAGGCATATATGATGTCAATATC
TCCGGTCTGGTAAGCACAACCATGCAGAATGAAGCCCGTCGTCTGCGTGCCGAACGCTGGAAAGCGGAAA
ATCAGGAAGGGATGGCTGAGGTCGCCCGGTTTATTGAAATGAACGGCTCTTTTGCTGACGAGAACAGGGG
CTGGTGAAATGCAGTTTAAGGTTTACACCTATAAAAGAGAGAGCCGTTATCGTCTGTTTGTGGATGTACA
GAGTGATATTATTGACACGCCCGGGCGACGGATGGTGATCCCCCTGGCCAGTGCACGTCTGCTGTCAGAT
AAAGTCTCCCGTGAACTTTACCCGGTGGTGCATATCGGGGATGAAAGCTGGCGCATGATGACCACCGATA
TGGCCAGTGTGCCGGTCTCCGTTATCGGGGAAGAAGTGGCTGATCTCAGCCACCGCGAAAATGACATCAA
AAACGCCATTAACCTGATGTTCTGGGGAATATAAATGTCAGGCTCCCTTATACACAGCCAGTCTGCAGGT
CGACCATAGTGACTGGATATGTTGTGTTTTACAGTATTATGTAGTCTGTTTTTTATGCAAAATCTAATTT
AATATATTGATATTTATATCATTTTACGTTTCTCGTTCAGCTTTCTTGTACAAAGTGGTTGGTAAGCCTA
TCCCTAACCCTCTCCTCGGTCTCGATTCTACGTAGTAATGAGCTAGCAGTCTCGAGGTTAACGAATTCCG
CCCCCCCCCTAACGTTACTGGCCGAAGCCGCTTGGAATAAGGCCGGTGTGCGCTTGTCTATATGTTATTT
TCCACCATATTGCCGTCTTTTGGCAATGTGAGGGCCCGGAAACCTGGCCCTGTCTTCTTGACGAGCATTC
CTAGGGGTCTTTCCCCTCTCGCCAAAGGAATGCAAGGTCTGTTGAATGTCGTGAAGGAAGCAGTTCCTCT
GGAAGCTTCTTGAAGACAAACAACGTCTGTAGCGACCCTTTGCAGGCAGCGGAACCCCCCACCTGGCGAC
AGGTGCCCCTGCGGCCAAAAGCCACGTGTATAAGATACACCTGCAAAGGCGGCACAACCCCAGTGCCACG
TTGTGAGTTGGATAGTTGTGGAAAGAGTCAAATGGCTCTCCTCAAGCGTATTCAACAAGGGGCTGAAGGA
TGCCCAGAAGGTACCCCATTGTATGGGATCTGATCTGGGGCCTCGGTGCACATGCTTTACATGTGTTTAG
TCGAGGTTAAAAAAACGTCTAGGCCCCCCGAACCACGGGGACGTGGTTTTCCTTTGAAAAACACGATAAT
ACCATGGCCATGACCGAGTACAAGCCCACGGTGCGCCTCGCCACCCGCGACGACGTCCCCAGGGCCGTAC
GCACCCTCGCCGCCGCGTTCGCCGACTACCCCGCCACGCGCCACACCGTCGATCCGGACCGCCACATCGA
GCGGGTCACCGAGCTGCAAGAACTCTTCCTCACGCGCGTCGGGCTCGACATCGGCAAGGTGTGGGTCGCG
GACGACGGCGCCGCGGTGGCGGTCTGGACCACGCCGGAGAGCGTCGAAGCGGGGGCGGTGTTCGCCGAGA
TCGGCCCGCGCATGGCCGAGTTGAGCGGTTCCCGGCTGGCCGCGCAGCAACAGATGGAAGGCCTCCTGGC
GCCGCACCGGCCCAAGTGCCTTTCATACGAGACCGAGATCCTGACTGTCGAGTACGGATTGCTTCCTATC
GGCAAAATCGTGGAGAAGAGGATTGAATGTACCGTCTATTCAGTCGATAATAATGGGAACATCTACACAC
AGCCCGTGGCTCAATGGCACGACAGAGGAGAGCAGGAAGTTTTTGAATACTGTCTCGAGGACGGATCCCT
CATCCGCGCTACTAAAGATCATAAGTTTATGACCGTGGACGGCCAGATGCTGCCAATTGACGAAATTTTT
GAACGAGAGCTGGATCTGATGAGAGTCGACAACCTTCCAAACTGAGAATTCACCGGTGGCGCGTTAAGTC
GACAATCAACCTCTGGATTACAAAATTTGTGAAAGATTGACTGGTATTCTTAACTATGTTGCTCCTTTTA
CGCTATGTGGATACGCTGCTTTAATGCCTTTGTATCATGCTATTGCTTCCCGTATGGCTTTCATTTTCTC
CTCCTTGTATAAATCCTGGTTGCTGTCTCTTTATGAGGAGTTGTGGCCCGTTGTCAGGCAACGTGGCGTG
GTGTGCACTGTGTTTGCTGACGCAACCCCCACTGGTTGGGGCATTGCCACCACCTGTCAGCTCCTTTCCG
GGACTTTCGCTTTCCCCCTCCCTATTGCCACGGCGGAACTCATCGCCGCCTGCCTTGCCCGCTGCTGGAC
AGGGGCTCGGCTGTTGGGCACTGACAATTCCGTGGTGTTGTCGGGGAAATCATCGTCCTTTCCTTGGCTG
CTCGCCTGTGTTGCCACCTGGATTCTGCGCGGGACGTCCTTCTGCTACGTCCCTTCGGCCCTCAATCCAG
CGGACCTTCCTTCCCGCGGCCTGCTGCCGGCTCTGCGGCCTCTTCCGCGTCTTCGCCTTCGCCCTCAGAC
GAGTCGGATCTCCCTTTGGGCCGCCTCCCCGCGTCGACTTTAAGACCAATGACTTACAAGGCAGCTGTAG
ATCTTAGCCACTTTTTAAAAGAAAAGGGGGGACTGGAAGGGCTAATTCACTCCCAACGAAGACAAGATCT
GCTTTTTGCTTGTACTGGGTCTCTCTGGTTAGACCAGATCTGAGCCTGGGAGCTCTCTGGCTAACTAGGG
AACCCACTGCTTAAGCCTCAATAAAGCTTGCCTTGAGTGCTTCAAGTAGTGTGTGCCCGTCTGTTGTGTG
ACTCTGGTAACTAGAGATCCCTCAGACCCTTTTAGTCAGTGTGGAAAATCTCTAGCAGTACGTATAGTAG
TTCATGTCATCTTATTATTCAGTATTTATAACTTGCAAAGAAATGAATATCAGAGAGTGAGAGGAACTTG
TTTATTGCAGCTTATAATGGTTACAAATAAAGCAATAGCATCACAAATTTCACAAATAAAGCATTTTTTT
CACTGCATTCTAGTTGTGGTTTGTCCAAACTCATCAATGTATCTTATCATGTCTGGCTCTAGCTATCCCG
CCCCTAACTCCGCCCATCCCGCCCCTAACTCCGCCCAGTTCCGCCCATTCTCCGCCCCATGGCTGACTAA
TTTTTTTTATTTATGCAGAGGCCGAGGCCGCCTCGGCCTCTGAGCTATTCCAGAAGTAGTGAGGAGGCTT
TTTTGGAGGCCTAGGGACGTACCCAATTCGCCCTATAGTGAGTCGTATTACGCGCGCTCACTGGCCGTCG
TTTTACAACGTCGTGACTGGGAAAACCCTGGCGTTACCCAACTTAATCGCCTTGCAGCACATCCCCCTTT
CGCCAGCTGGCGTAATAGCGAAGAGGCCCGCACCGATCGCCCTTCCCAACAGTTGCGCAGCCTGAATGGC
GAATGGG
[124 nt withheld, positions 5118-5241]
C
[91 nt withheld, positions 5243-5333]
A
[49 nt withheld, positions 5335-5383]
CCTTTGACGTTGGAGTCCACGTTCTTT
[37 nt withheld, positions 5411-5447]
ACCCTATCTCGGTCTATTCTTTTGATTTATAAGGGATTTTGCCGATTTCGGCCTATTGGTTAAAAAATGA
GCTGATTTAACAAAAATTTAACGCGAATTTTAACAAAATATTAACGCTTACAATTTAGGTGGCACTTTTC
GGGGAAATGTGCGCGGAACCCCTATTTGTTTATTTTTCTAAATACATTCAAATATGTATCCGCTCATGAG
ACAATAACCCTGATAAATGCTTCAATAATATTGAAAAAGGAAGAGTATGAGTATTCAACATTTCCGTGTC
GCCCTTATTCCCTTTTTTGCGGCATTTTGCCTTCCTGTTTTTGCTCACCCAGAAACGCTGGTGAAAGTAA
AAGATGCTGAAGATCAGTTGGGTGCACGAGTGGGTTACATCGAACTGGATCTCAACAGCGGTAAGATCCT
TGAGAGTTTTCGCCCCGAAGAACGTTTTCCAATGATGAGCACTTTTAAAGTTCTGCTATGTGGCGCGGTA
TTATCCCGTATTGACGCCGGGCAAGAGCAACTCGGTCGCCGCATACACTATTCTCAGAATGACTTGGTTG
AGTACTCACCAGTCACAGAAAAGCATCTTACGGATGGCATGACAGTAAGAGAATTATGCAGTGCTGCCAT
AACCATGAGTGATAACACTGCGGCCAACTTACTTCTGACAACGATCGGAGGACCGAAGGAGCTAACCGCT
TTTTTGCACAACATGGGGGATCATGTAACTCGCCTTGATCGTTGGGAACCGGAGCTGAATGAAGCCATAC
CAAACGACGAGCGTGACACCACGATGCCTGTAGCAATGGCAACAACGTTGCGCAAACTATTAACTGGCGA
ACTACTTACTCTAGCTTCCCGGCAACAATTAATAGACTGGATGGAGGCGGATAAAGTTGCAGGACCACTT
CTGCGCTCGGCCCTTCCGGCTGGCTGGTTTATTGCTGATAAATCTGGAGCCGGTGAGCGTGGGTCTCGCG
GTATCATTGCAGCACTGGGGCCAGATGGTAAGCCCTCCCGTATCGTAGTTATCTACACGACGGGGAGTCA
GGCAACTATGGATGAACGAAATAGACAGATCGCTGAGATAGGTGCCTCACTGATTAAGCATTGGTAACTG
TCAGACCAAGTTTACTCATATATACTTTAGATTGATTTAAAACTTCATTTTTAATTTAAAAGGATCTAGG
TGAAGATCCTTTTTGATAATCTCATGACCAAAATCCCTTAACGTGAGTTTTCGTTCCACTGAGCGTCAGA
CCCCGTAGAAAAGATCAAAGGATCTTCTTGAGATCCTTTTTTTCTGCGCGTAATCTGCTGCTTGCAAACA
AAAAAACCACCGCTACCAGCGGTGGTTTGTTTGCCGGATCAAGAGCTACCAACTCTTTTTCCGAAGGTAA
CTGGCTTCAGCAGAGCGCAGATACCAAATACTGTTCTTCTAGTGTAGCCGTAGTTAGGCCACCACTTCAA
GAACTCTGTAGCACCGCCTACATACCTCGCTCTGCTAATCCTGTTACCAGTGGCTGCTGCCAGTGGCGAT
AAGTCGTGTCTTACCGGGTTGGACTCAAGACGATAGTTACCGGATAAGGCGCAGCGGTCGGGCTGAACGG
GGGGTTCGTGCACACAGCCCAGCTTGGAGCGAACGACCTACACCGAACTGAGATACCTACAGCGTGAGCT
ATGAGAAAGCGCCACGCTTCCCGAAGGGAGAAAGGCGGACAGGTATCCGGTAAGCGGCAGGGTCGGAACA
GGAGAGCGCACGAGGGAGCTTCCAGGGGGAAACGCCTGGTATCTTTATAGTCCTGTCGGGTTTCGCCACC
TCTGACTTGAGCGTCGATTTTTGTGATGCTCGTCAGGGGGGCGGAGCCTATGGAAAAACGCCAGCAACGC
GGCCTTTTTACGGTTCCTGGCCTTTTGCTGGCCTTTTGCTCACATGTTCTTTCCTGCGTTATCCCCTGAT
TCTGTGGATAACCGTATTACCGCCTTTGAGTGAGCTGATACCGCTCGCCGCAGCCGAACGACCGAGCGCA
GCGAGTCAGTGAGCGAGGAAGCGGAAGAGCGCCCAATACGCAAACCGCCTCTCCCCGCGCGTTGGCCGAT
TCATTAATGCAGCTGGCACGACAGGTTTCCCGACTGGAAAGCGGGCAGTGAGCGCAACGCAATTAATGTG
AGTTAGCTCACTCATTAGGCACCCCAGGCTTTACACTTTATGCTTCCGGCTCGTATGTTGTGTGGAATTG
TGAGCGGATAACAATTTCACACAGGAAACAGCTATGACCATGATTACGCCAAGCGCGCAATTAACCCTCA
CTAAAGGGAACAAAAGCTGGAGCTGCAAGCTTAATGTAGTCTTATGCAATACTCTTGTAGTCTTGCAACA
TGGTAACGATGAGTTAGCAACATGCCTTACAAGGAGAGAAAAAGCACCGTGCATGCCGATTGGTGGAAGT
AAGGTGGTACGATCGTGCCTTATTAGGAAGGCAACAGACGGGTCTGACATGGATTGGACGAACCACTGAA
TTGCCGCATTGCAGAGATATTGTATTTAAGTGCCTAGCTCGATACATAAACGGGTCTCTCTGGTTAGACC
AGATCTGAGCCTGGGAGCTCTCTGGCTAACTAGGGAACCCACTGCTTAAGCCTCAATAAAGCTTGCCTTG
AGTGCTTCAAGTAGTGTGTGCCCGTCTGTTGTGTGACTCTGGTAACTAGAGATCCCTCAGACCCTTTTAG
TCAGTGTGGAAAATCTCTAGCAGTGGCGCCCGAACAGGGACTTGAAAGCGAAAGGGAAACCAGAGGAGCT
CTCTCGACGCAGGACTCGGCTTGCTGAAGCGCGCACGGCAAGAGGCGAGGGGCGGCGACTGGTGAGTACG
CCAAAAATTTTGACTAGCGGAGGCTAGAAGGAGAGAGATGGGTGCGAGAGCGTCAGTATTAAGCGGGGGA
GAATTAGATCGCGATGGGAAAAAATTCGGTTAAGGCCAGGGGGAAAGAAAAAATATAAATTAAAACATAT
AGTATGGGCAAGCAGGGAGCTAGAACGATTCGCAGTTAATCCTGGCCTGTTAGAAACATCAGAAGGCTGT
AGACAAATACTGGGACAGCTACAACCATCCCTTCAGACAGGATCAGAAGAACTTAGATCATTATATAATA
CAGTAGCAACCCTCTATTGTGTGCATCAAAGGATAGAGATAAAAGACACCAAGGAAGCTTTAGACAAGAT
AGAGGAAGAGCAAAACAAAAGTAAGACCACCGCACAGCAAGCGGCCGCTGATCTTCAGACCTGGAGGAGG
AGATATGAGGGACAATTGGAGAAGTGAATTATATAAATATAAAGTAGTAAAAATTGAACCATTAGGAGTA
GCACCCACCAAGGCAAAGAGAAGAGTGGTGCAGAGAGAAAAAAGAGCAGTGGGAATAGGAGCTTTGTTCC
TTGGGTTCTTGGGAGCAGCAGGAAGCACTATGGGCGCAGCGTCAATGACGCTGACGGTACAGGCCAGACA
ATTATTGTCTGGTATAGTGCAGCAGCAGAACAATTTGCTGAGGGCTATTGAGGCGCAACAGCATCTGTTG
CAACTCACAGTCTGGGGCATCAAGCAGCTCCAGGCAAGAATCCTGGCTGTGGAAAGATACCTAAAGGATC
AACAGCTCCTGGGGATTTGGGGTTGCTCTGGAAAACTCATTTGCACCACTGCTGTGCCTTGGAATGCTAG
TTGGAGTAATAAATCTCTGGAACAGATTTGGAATCACACGACCTGGATGGAGTGGGACAGAGAAATTAAC
AATTACACAAGCTTAATACACTCCTTAATTGAAGAATCGCAAAACCAGCAAGAAAAGAATGAACAAGAAT
TATTGGAATTAGATAAATGGGCAAGTTTGTGGAATTGGTTTAACATAACAAATTGGCTGTGGTATATAAA
ATTATTCATAATGATAGTAGGAGGCTTGGTAGGTTTAAGAATAGTTTTTGCTGTACTTTCTATAGTGAAT
AGAGTTAGGCAGGGATATTCACCATTATCGTTTCAGACCCACCTCCCAACCCCGAGGGGACCCTTGCGCC
TTTTCCAAGGCAGCCCTGGGTTTGCGCAGGGACGCGGCTGCTCTGGGCGTGGTTCCGGGAAACGCAGCGG
CGCCGACCCTGGGTCTCGCACATTCTTCACGTCCGTTCGCAGCGTCACCCGGATCTTCGCCGCTACCCTT
GTGGGCCCCCCGGCGACGCTTCCTGCTCCGCCCCTAAGTCGGGAAGGTTCCTTGCGGTTCGCGGCGTGCC
GGACGTGACAAACGGAAGCCGCACGTCTCACTAGTACCCTCGCAGACGGACAGCGCCAGGGAGCAATGGC
AGCGCGCCGACCGCGATGGGCTGTGGCCAATAGCGGCTGCTCAGCAGGGCGCGCCGAGAGCAGCGGCCGG
GAAGGGGCGGTGCGGGAGGCGGGGTGTGGGGCGGTAGTGTGGGCCCTGTTCCTGCCCGCGCGGTGTTCCG
CATTCTGCAAGCCTCCGGAGCGCACGTCGGCAGTCGGCTCCCTCGTTGACCGAATCACCGACCTCTCTCC
CCAGGGGGTACCCAGCTGTCTAGAGAATTCTAGATCTTGAGACAAATGGCAGTATTCATCCACAATTTTA
AAAGAAAAGGGGGGATTGGGGGGTACAGTGCAGGGGAAAGAATAGTAGACATAATAGCAACAGACATACA
AACTAAAGAATTACAAAAACAAATTACAAAAATTCAAAATTTTCGGGTTTATTACAGGGACAGCAGAGAT
CCACTTTGGCGCCGGCTCGAGGGGG
Features (pLannotate 1.2.2; 37 found; start..end, strand, type, name):
     65..368     +  enhancer       CMV enhancer: human cytomegalovirus immediate early enhancer
    369..572     +  promoter       CMV promoter: human cytomegalovirus (CMV) immediate early promoter
    595..719     +  protein_bind   attR1: mutant version of attR; recombination site for the Gateway® LR reaction LR Clonase™
    744..774     +  promoter       lac UV5 promoter: E. coli lac promoter with an "up" mutation
    798..827     +  promoter       cat promoter (fragment): promoter of the E. coli cat gene encoding chloramphenicol acetyltransferase
    828..1487    +  CDS            CmR: chloramphenicol acetyltransferase; cat; confers resistance to chloramphenicol
   1666..1824    +  CDS            ccdA (fragment): CCDA_ECO57 - Also known as H, letA. Experimental evidence at protein level: Swiss-Prot protein existence level 1. Antitoxin component of a type II toxin-antitoxin (TA) system which inhibits the post-segregational killing (PSK) of plasmid-free cells, also referred to as a plasmid addiction system. Binds to and blocks the activity of CcdB; will also remove bound CcdB protein from the CcdB-GyrA complex by forming a CcdA-CcdB complex, a process termed rejuvenation. Functions as a transcriptional corepressor for the ccdAB operon, repression also requires CcdB (By similarity). From Escherichia coli
   1829..2131    +  CDS            ccdB: CCDB_ECOLI - Also known as G, letB, letD. Experimental evidence at protein level: Swiss-Prot protein existence level 1. Toxic component of a type II toxin-antitoxin (TA) system, functioning in plasmid maintainence. Responsible for the post- segregational killing (PSK) of plasmid-free cells, also referred to as a plasmid addiction system. Half-life of over 2 hours. Cell killing by CcdB is accompanied by filamentation, defects in chromosome and plasmid segregation, defects in cell division, formation of anucleate cells, decreased DNA synthesis and plasmid loss. Interferes with the activity of DN
   2175..2299    -  protein_bind   attR2: mutant version of attR; recombination site for the Gateway® LR reaction LR Clonase™
   2301..2342    +  CDS            V5 tag: epitope tag from simian virus 5
   2381..2950    +  misc_feature   IRES2: internal ribosome entry site (IRES) of the encephalomyocarditis virus (EMCV)
   2950..3306    +  CDS            PuroR (fragment): puromycin N-acetyltransferase; pac from Streptomyces; confers resistance to puromycin
   3307..3606    +  CDS            dnaE-N (fragment): DPO3A_SYNY3 - Experimental evidence at protein level: Swiss-Prot protein existence level 1. DNA polymerase III is a complex, multichain enzyme responsible for most of the replicative synthesis in bacteria. This DNA polymerase also exhibits 3' to 5' exonuclease activity. The alpha chain is the DNA polymerase (By similarity). From Synechocystis sp. (strain PCC 6803 / Kazusa).
   3644..4232    +  misc_feature   WPRE: woodchuck hepatitis virus posttranscriptional regulatory element
   4283..4302    +  misc_feature   cPPT/CTS (fragment): central polypurine tract and central termination sequence of HIV-1
   4304..4537    +  LTR            3' LTR (ΔU3): self-inactivating 3' long terminal repeat (LTR) from HIV-1
   4615..4736    +  polyA_signal   SV40 poly(A) signal: SV40 polyadenylation signal
   4776..4911    +  rep_origin     SV40 ori: SV40 origin of replication
   4932..4950    -  promoter       T7 promoter: promoter for bacteriophage T7 RNA polymerase
   4958..5113    +  CDS            lacZα (fragment): LacZα fragment of β-galactosidase; lacZ fragment
   5118..5546    +  rep_origin     f1 ori (sequence partly withheld): f1 bacteriophage origin of replication; arrow indicates direction of (+) strand synthesis
   5599..5703    +  promoter       AmpR promoter: bla
   5704..6564    +  CDS            AmpR: β-lactamase; bla; confers resistance to ampicillin, carbenicillin, and related antibiotics
   6735..7323    +  rep_origin     ori: high-copy-number ColE1/pMB1/pBR322/pUC origin of replication
   7506..7598    +  CDS            lacI (fragment): lac repressor; lacI; The lac repressor binds to the lac operator to inhibit transcription in E. coli. This inhibition can be relieved by adding lactose or isopropyl-β-D-thiogalactopyranoside (IPTG).
   7611..7632    +  protein_bind   CAP binding site: CAP binding activates transcription in the presence of cAMP. E. coli catabolite activator protein
   7647..7677    +  promoter       lac promoter: promoter for the E. coli lac operon
   7685..7701    +  protein_bind   lac operator: The lac repressor binds to the lac operator to inhibit transcription in E. coli. This inhibition can be relieved by adding lactose or isopropyl-β-D-thiogalactopyranoside (IPTG). lac repressor encoded by lacI
   7746..7764    +  promoter       T3 promoter: promoter for bacteriophage T3 RNA polymerase
   7792..8018    +  promoter       RSV promoter: Rous sarcoma virus enhancer/promoter
   8019..8199    +  LTR            5' LTR (truncated): truncated 5' long terminal repeat (LTR) from HIV-1
   8246..8371    +  misc_feature   HIV-1 Ψ: packaging signal of human immunodeficiency virus type 1
   8355..8718    +  CDS            HIV-1 gag (fragment): gag protein from human immunodeficiency virus 1; gag
   8864..9097    +  misc_feature   RRE: The Rev response element (RRE) of HIV-1 allows for Rev-dependent mRNA export from the nucleus to the cytoplasm.
   9474..9500    +  CDS            Rev (fragment): human immunodeficiency virus 1 (HIV-1) Rev protein; rev; enhances nuclear export of unspliced and incompletely spliced viral mRNAs
   9501..10001   +  promoter       hPGK promoter: human phosphoglycerate kinase 1 promoter
  10063..10180   +  misc_feature   cPPT/CTS: central polypurine tract and central termination sequence of HIV-1
