[The description below was written by a language model from this plasmid's Addgene catalogue record and pLannotate feature annotations shown in this document.]
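Description:
pAC10053_pLX-DEST-IRES-Puro(1-119)-NpuDnaE(N) is a 10.2 kb third-generation-style, self-inactivating lentiviral Gateway destination vector for mammalian expression. It is derived from pLX302, with the original puromycin resistance gene removed. In bacteria it replicates from a high-copy ColE1/pUC-type origin and also carries an f1 origin. It is selected with ampicillin (backbone bla) plus chloramphenicol (the CmR gene inside the Gateway cassette). Because that cassette also contains the ccdB toxin gene, the empty vector must be propagated in a ccdB-tolerant strain. The viral backbone comprises an RSV promoter fused to a truncated HIV-1 5' LTR, the Ψ packaging signal with a gag fragment, RRE, cPPT/CTS, WPRE and a ΔU3 3' LTR, followed by an SV40 poly(A) signal and SV40 origin. An hPGK promoter is annotated just upstream of the cPPT, with no coding sequence annotated directly after it, which is consistent with the recorded marker removal.

The expression unit is driven by the CMV enhancer/promoter. An attR1–CmR–ccdB–attR2 cassette is replaced by a gene of interest in an LR recombination reaction, placing the gene upstream of a V5 epitope tag. Downstream, an EMCV IRES directs translation from the same transcript of the synthetic insert, which is the first 119 residues of puromycin N-acetyltransferase fused to the N-terminal half of the Npu DnaE split intein. This fragment is a partial selectable marker. As part of a split selectable marker system, it is presumably paired with a second vector encoding the complementary intein half and the remaining puromycin fragment. Protein trans-splicing would then restore a functional resistance enzyme only in cells that received both constructs, allowing a single drug to select for co-delivery of two transgenes.
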