Addgene plasmid #122776: pAC10053_pLX-DEST-IRES-Puro(1-119)-NpuDnaE(N)
Purpose: Plasmid 53:Lentiviral Gateway desination vector encoding Puro(1-119)-NpuDnaE(N)
Depositing lab: Albert Cheng. Publication: Split Selectable Markers. Jillette N, Du M, Cheng AW. bioRxiv 452979 10.1101/452979.
Backbone
  Vector backbone: pLX302 (Addgene #25896)
  Modifications to backbone: Puromycin removed
  Vector type: Mammalian Expression, Lentiviral ; Gateway Destination
  Selectable markers: Puro(1-119)-NpuDnaE(N)
Growth in bacteria
  Bacterial resistance: Chloramphenicol and Ampicillin, 25 & 100 μg/mL
  Growth temperature: 30°C
  Growth strain: ccdB Survival
  Copy number: Unknown
Gene/Insert
  Gene/Insert name: Puro(1-119)-NpuDnaE(N)
  Species: Synthetic
  Cloning method: Ligation Independent Cloning
  Sequencing primers: 5′ TCCTCGGTCTCGATTCTACG; 3′ agcagcgtatccacatagcg
Terms and licenses: Academic/Nonprofit Terms; Industry Terms: Not Available to Industry
Depositor comments: Please visit https://www.biorxiv.org/content/10.1101/452979v2 for BioRxiv preprint.
How to cite: pAC10053_pLX-DEST-IRES-Puro(1-119)-NpuDnaE(N) was a gift from Albert Cheng (Addgene plasmid # 122776)
